Addgene plasmid #191158: EK0344 SFFV-mCherry-SG(Bdnf.s1)SG-Cre (FLP-IN)
Purpose: Expression of a sensor for murine Bdnf 3' UTR in mammalian cells; mCherry marker, Cre output; 90 bp long
Depositing lab: Xiaojing Gao. Depositing organization: Stanford University. Publication: Modular, programmable RNA sensing using ADAR editing in living cells. Kaseniit KE, Katz N, Kolber NS, Call CC, Wengier DL, Cody WB, Sattely ES, Gao XJ. Nat Biotechnol. 2022 Oct 5. pii: 10.1038/s41587-022-01493-x. doi: 10.1038/s41587-022-01493-x. PubMed 36198772.
Backbone
  Vector backbone: FLP-IN
  Vector type: Mammalian Expression
Growth in bacteria
  Bacterial resistance: Ampicillin, 100 μg/mL
  Growth temperature: 37°C
  Growth strain: DH5alpha
  Copy number: High Copy
Gene/Insert
  Gene/Insert name: mCherry:Bdnf.s1:Cre
  Species: Synthetic
  Mutation: WT
  Promoter: SFFV
  Cloning method: Unknown
Terms and licenses: Academic/Nonprofit Terms; Industry Terms: Not Available to Industry
Depositor comments: Please see https://rnasensing.bio/ for more details. Please visit https://www.biorxiv.org/content/10.1101/2022.01.28.478207v1 for bioRxiv preprint.
How to cite: EK0344 SFFV-mCherry-SG(Bdnf.s1)SG-Cre (FLP-IN) was a gift from Xiaojing Gao (Addgene plasmid # 191158 ; http://n2t.net/addgene:191158 ; RRID:Addgene_191158)
