[The description below was written by a language model from this plasmid's Addgene catalogue record and pLannotate feature annotations shown in this document.]
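Description:
EK0344 SFFV-mCherry-SG(Bdnf.s1)SG-Cre (FLP-IN) is a 6.9 kb mammalian expression plasmid built on a Flp-In-type backbone and encoding an ADAR-editing-based RNA sensor for the 3' UTR of murine Bdnf. It is propagated in E. coli through a high-copy ColE1/pUC origin and selected with ampicillin (AmpR under its bla promoter). The backbone also retains a partial f1 origin and lac promoter/operator remnants.

The payload is a single synthetic transcription unit driven by the spleen focus-forming virus (SFFV) LTR promoter and terminated by a bGH polyadenylation signal. It begins with mCherry, which acts as a constitutive red marker of sensor expression. mCherry is followed by a 2A self-cleaving peptide (annotated as an F2A fragment), an unannotated interval that presumably holds the 90 bp Bdnf.s1 sensor sequence, and then the Cre recombinase coding sequence as the output. The "SG" in the name probably denotes elements flanking the sensor, but the record does not define it. In this class of design, the sensor region is complementary to the target RNA and normally blocks translation of the downstream output. Hybridisation to the target transcript recruits ADAR, whose editing permits read-through, so that Cre is produced only in cells containing Bdnf mRNA. The record itself does not spell out these mechanistic details.

Downstream lies an FRT site directly preceding a hygromycin resistance gene with an SV40 poly(A) signal. No complete promoter is annotated upstream of this gene, which is the usual Flp-In arrangement: FLP-mediated integration into a genomic FRT landing pad activates hygromycin resistance and allows selection of single-copy stable lines. The construct is suited to transient or stably integrated sensing of Bdnf transcripts, with recombinase activity as the readout.
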