Features (pLannotate 1.2.2; 20 found; start..end, strand, type, name):
    176..583     +  promoter       SFFV promoter: spleen focus-forming virus long terminal repeat (LTR) promoter
    597..1304    +  CDS            mCherry: mCherry is a basic (constitutively fluorescent) red fluorescent protein published in 2004, derived from Discosoma sp.. It is reported to be a very rapidly-maturing monomer with low acid sensitivity.
   1341..1399    +  CDS            F2A (fragment): 2A peptide from foot-and-mouth disease virus polyprotein Eukaryotic ribosomes fail to insert a peptide bond between the Gly and Pro residues, yielding separate polypeptides.
   1612..2639    +  CDS            Cre (fragment): site-specific recombinase Cre is a site-specific recombinase from bacteriophage P1. Recombination occurs at loxP sequences.
   2749..2973    +  polyA_signal   bGH poly(A) signal: bovine growth hormone polyadenylation signal
   2989..3012    +  polyA_signal   bGH poly(A) signal (fragment): bovine growth hormone polyadenylation signal
   3016..3037    +  promoter       SV40 promoter (fragment): SV40 enhancer and early promoter
   3058..3291    +  rep_origin     f1 ori (fragment) (sequence partly withheld): f1 bacteriophage origin of replication; arrow indicates direction of (+) strand synthesis
   3296..3343    +  protein_bind   FRT: FLP-mediated recombination occurs in the 8-bp core sequence TCTAGAAA (Turan and Bode, 2011). FLP recombinase from the Saccharomyces cerevisiae 2μ plasmid
   3351..4373    +  CDS            HygR: aminoglycoside phosphotransferase from E. coli; aph(4)-Ia; confers resistance to hygromycin
   4383..4508    +  CDS            ble (fragment): BLE_KLEPN - Experimental evidence at protein level: Swiss-Prot protein existence level 1. Binding protein with a strong affinity to the bleomycin family of antibiotics. Binds to CL990; an antimitotic-antibiotic compound. From Klebsiella pneumoniae.
   4503..4624    +  polyA_signal   SV40 poly(A) signal: SV40 polyadenylation signal
   4697..4713    -  protein_bind   lac operator: The lac repressor binds to the lac operator to inhibit transcription in E. coli. This inhibition can be relieved by adding lactose or isopropyl-β-D-thiogalactopyranoside (IPTG). lac repressor encoded by lacI
   4721..4751    -  promoter       lac promoter: promoter for the E. coli lac operon
   4766..4787    -  protein_bind   CAP binding site: CAP binding activates transcription in the presence of cAMP. E. coli catabolite activator protein
   4800..4892    -  CDS            lacI (fragment): lac repressor; lacI; The lac repressor binds to the lac operator to inhibit transcription in E. coli. This inhibition can be relieved by adding lactose or isopropyl-β-D-thiogalactopyranoside (IPTG).
   5075..5663    -  rep_origin     ori: high-copy-number ColE1/pMB1/pBR322/pUC origin of replication
   5834..6694    -  CDS            AmpR: β-lactamase; bla; confers resistance to ampicillin, carbenicillin, and related antibiotics
   6695..6799    -  promoter       AmpR promoter: bla
   6858..5       -  misc_feature   bom (fragment) (across the origin): basis of mobility region from pBR322
>Addgene plasmid #191158 | EK0344 SFFV-mCherry-SG(Bdnf.s1)SG-Cre (FLP-IN) | addgene full sequence | sequence record 375534 | Addgene NGS Result
AGTATCTGCTCCCTGCTTGTGTGTTGGAGGTCGCTGAGTAGTGCGCGAGCAAAATTTAAGCTACAACAAG
GCAAGGCTTGACCGACAATTGCCGATAAAATAAAAGATTTTATTTAGTCTCCAGAAAAAGGGGGGAATGA
AAGACCCCACCTGTAGGTTTGGCAAGCTAGCTGCAGTAACGCCATTTTGCAAGGCATGGAAAAATACCAA
ACCAAGAATAGAGAAGTTCAGATCAAGGGCGGGTACATGAAAATAGCTAACGTTGGGCCAAACAGGATAT
CTGCGGTGAGCAGTTTCGGCCCCGGCCCGGGGCCAAGAACAGATGGTCACCGCAGTTTCGGCCCCGGCCC
GAGGCCAAGAACAGATGGTCCCCAGATATGGCCCAACCCTCAGCAGTTTCTTAAGACCCATCAGATGTTT
CCAGGCTCCCCCAAGGACCTGAAATGACCCTGCGCCTTATTTGAATTAACCAATCAGCCTGCTTCTCGCT
TCTGTTCGCGCGCTTCTGCTTCCCGAGCTCTATAAAAGAGCTCACAACCCCTCACTCGGCGCGCCAGTCC
TCCGACAGACTGAGTCGCCCGGGAAGCTTCGCCACCATGGTGAGCAAGGGCGAGGAGGATAACATGGCCA
TCATCAAGGAGTTCATGCGCTTCAAGGTGCACATGGAGGGCTCCGTGAACGGCCACGAGTTCGAGATCGA
GGGCGAGGGCGAGGGCCGCCCCTACGAGGGCACCCAGACCGCCAAGCTGAAGGTGACCAAGGGTGGCCCC
CTGCCCTTCGCCTGGGACATCCTGTCCCCTCAGTTCATGTACGGCTCCAAGGCCTACGTGAAGCACCCCG
CCGACATTCCCGACTACTTGAAGCTGTCCTTCCCCGAGGGCTTCAAGTGGGAGCGCGTGATGAACTTCGA
GGACGGCGGCGTGGTGACCGTGACCCAGGACTCCTCCCTGCAGGACGGCGAGTTCATCTACAAGGTGAAG
CTGCGCGGCACCAACTTCCCCTCCGACGGCCCCGTAATGCAGAAGAAGACCATGGGCTGGGAGGCCTCCT
CCGAGCGGATGTACCCCGAGGACGGCGCCCTGAAGGGCGAGATCAAGCAGAGGCTGAAGCTGAAGGACGG
CGGCCACTACGACGCTGAGGTCAAGACCACCTACAAGGCCAAGAAGCCCGTGCAGCTGCCCGGCGCCTAC
AACGTCAACATCAAGTTGGACATCACCTCCCACAACGAGGACTACACCATCGTGGAACAGTACGAACGCG
CCGAGGGCCGCCACTCCACCGGCGGCATGGACGAGCTGTACAAGAGCGAAGCCAGACACAAACAGAAAAT
TGTGGCTCCGGTGAAACAGACTTTGAATTTTGACCTTCTGAAGCTGGCGGGAGACGTCGAGTCCAACCCC
GGTCCCGGATCCCAAACATCTTTACAACATACAAATGTAACGCTTTATCAACCAGAATAGATAGTGAAGA
AATTTTCTCCATCCCTACTCCGGGTGGAACTAACCGGTGAGGCACGGCATAAGCAAAAGATCGTAGCCCC
AGTAAAGCAAACACTCAACTTCGATCTACTCAAACTCGCAGGTGATGTGGAATCTAATCCAGGACCTATG
GCCAATTTACTGACCGTACACCAAAATTTGCCTGCATTGCCGGTCGATGCAACGAGTGATGAGGTTCGCA
AGAACCTGATGGACATGTTCAGGGATCGCCAGGCGTTTTCTGAGCATACCTGGAAAATGCTTCTGTCCGT
TTGCCGGTCGTGGGCGGCATGGTGCAAGTTGAATAACCGGAAATGGTTTCCCGCAGAACCTGAAGATGTT
CGCGATTATCTTCTATATCTTCAGGCGCGCGGTCTGGCAGTAAAAACTATCCAGCAACATTTGGGCCAGC
TAAACATGCTTCATCGTCGGTCCGGGCTGCCACGACCAAGTGACAGCAATGCTGTTTCACTGGTTATGCG
GCGGATCAGAAAAGAAAACGTTGATGCCGGTGAACGTGCAAAACAGGCTCTAGCGTTCGAACGCACTGAT
TTCGACCAGGTTCGTTCACTCATGGAAAATAGCGATCGCTGCCAGGATATACGTAATCTGGCATTTCTGG
GGATTGCTTATAACACCCTGTTACGTATAGCCGAAATTGCCAGGATCAGGGTTAAAGATATCTCACGTAC
TGACGGTGGGAGAATGTTAATCCATATTGGCAGAACGAAAACGCTGGTTAGCACCGCAGGTGTAGAGAAG
GCACTTAGCCTGGGGGTAACTAAACTGGTCGAGCGATGGATTTCCGTCTCTGGTGTAGCTGATGATCCGA
ATAACTACCTGTTTTGCCGGGTCAGAAAAAATGGTGTTGCCGCGCCATCTGCCACCAGCCAGCTATCAAC
TCGCGCCCTGGAAGGGATTTTTGAAGCAACTCATCGATTGATTTACGGCGCTAAGGATGACTCTGGTCAG
AGATACCTGGCCTGGTCTGGACACAGTGCCCGTGTCGGAGCCGCGCGAGATATGGCCCGCGCTGGAGTTT
CAATACCGGAGATCATGCAAGCTGGTGGCTGGACCAATGTAAATATTGTCATGAACTATATCCGTAACCT
GGATAGTGAAACAGGGGCAATGGTGCGCCTGCTGGAAGATGGCGATTAGGCCGCTCGAGGAGGGCCCGAA
CAAAAACTCATCTCAGAAGAGGATCTGAATAGCGCCGTCGACCATCATCATAATCATCATTGAGTTTAAA
CCCGCTGATCAGCCTCGACTGTGCCTTCTAGTTGCCAGCCATCTGTTGTTTGCCCCTCCCCCGTGCCTTC
CTTGACCCTGGAAGGTGCCACTCCCACTGTCCTTTCCTAATAAAATGAGGAAATTGCATCGCATTGTCTG
AGTAGGTGTCATTCTATTCTGGGGGGTGGGGTGGGGCAGGACAGCAAGGGGGAGGATTGGGAAGACAATA
GCAGGCATGCTGGGGATGCGGTGGGCTCTATGGAGATCTATCGATGTTCTGGGGATGCGGTGGGCTCTAT
GGCTTCTGAGGCGGAAAGAACCAGCTGGGGCTCTAGGGGGTATCCCC
[124 nt withheld, positions 3058-3181]
C
[91 nt withheld, positions 3183-3273]
AGGGTGATGGTTCACGTACCTAGAAGTTCCTATTCCGAAGTTCCTATTCTCTAGAAAGTATAGGAACTTC
CTTGGCCAAAAAGCCTGAACTCACCGCGACGTCTGTCGAGAAGTTTCTGATCGAAAAGTTCGACAGCGTC
TCCGACCTGATGCAGCTCTCGGAGGGCGAAGAATCTCGTGCTTTCAGCTTCGATGTAGGAGGGCGTGGAT
ATGTCCTGCGGGTAAATAGCTGCGCCGATGGTTTCTACAAAGATCGTTATGTTTATCGGCACTTTGCATC
GGCCGCGCTCCCGATTCCGGAAGTGCTTGACATTGGGGAATTCAGCGAGAGCCTGACCTATTGCATCTCC
CGCCGTGCACAGGGTGTCACGTTGCAAGACCTGCCTGAAACCGAACTGCCCGCTGTTCTGCAGCCGGTCG
CGGAGGCCATGGATGCGATCGCTGCGGCCGATCTTAGCCAGACGAGCGGGTTCGGCCCATTCGGACCGCA
AGGAATCGGTCAATACACTACATGGCGTGATTTCATATGCGCGATTGCTGATCCCCATGTGTATCACTGG
CAAACTGTGATGGACGACACCGTCAGTGCGTCCGTCGCGCAGGCTCTCGATGAGCTGATGCTTTGGGCCG
AGGACTGCCCCGAAGTCCGGCACCTCGTGCACGCGGATTTCGGCTCCAACAATGTCCTGACGGACAATGG
CCGCATAACAGCGGTCATTGACTGGAGCGAGGCGATGTTCGGGGATTCCCAATACGAGGTCGCCAACATC
TTCTTCTGGAGGCCGTGGTTGGCTTGTATGGAGCAGCAGACGCGCTACTTCGAGCGGAGGCATCCGGAGC
TTGCAGGATCGCCGCGGCTCCGGGCGTATATGCTCCGCATTGGTCTTGACCAACTCTATCAGAGCTTGGT
TGACGGCAATTTCGATGATGCAGCTTGGGCGCAGGGTCGATGCGACGCAATCGTCCGATCCGGAGCCGGG
ACTGTCGGGCGTACACAAATCGCCCGCAGAAGCGCGGCCGTCTGGACCGATGGCTGTGTAGAAGTACTCG
CCGATAGTGGAAACCGACGCCCCAGCACTCGTCCGAGGGCAAAGGAATAGCACGTACTACGAGATTTCGA
TTCCACCGCCGCCTTCTATGAAAGGTTGGGCTTCGGAATCGTTTTCCGGGACGCCGGCTGGATGATCCTC
CAGCGCGGGGATCTCATGCTGGAGTTCTTCGCCCACCCCAACTTGTTTATTGCAGCTTATAATGGTTACA
AATAAAGCAATAGCATCACAAATTTCACAAATAAAGCATTTTTTTCACTGCATTCTAGTTGTGGTTTGTC
CAAACTCATCAATGTATCTTATCATGTCTGTATACCGTCGACCTCTAGCTAGAGCTTGGCGTAATCATGG
TCATAGCTGTTTCCTGTGTGAAATTGTTATCCGCTCACAATTCCACACAACATACGAGCCGGAAGCATAA
AGTGTAAAGCCTGGGGTGCCTAATGAGTGAGCTAACTCACATTAATTGCGTTGCGCTCACTGCCCGCTTT
CCAGTCGGGAAACCTGTCGTGCCAGCTGCATTAATGAATCGGCCAACGCGCGGGGAGAGGCGGTTTGCGT
ATTGGGCGCTCTTCCGCTTCCTCGCTCACTGACTCGCTGCGCTCGGTCGTTCGGCTGCGGCGAGCGGTAT
CAGCTCACTCAAAGGCGGTAATACGGTTATCCACAGAATCAGGGGATAACGCAGGAAAGAACATGTGAGC
AAAAGGCCAGCAAAAGGCCAGGAACCGTAAAAAGGCCGCGTTGCTGGCGTTTTTCCATAGGCTCCGCCCC
CCTGACGAGCATCACAAAAATCGACGCTCAAGTCAGAGGTGGCGAAACCCGACAGGACTATAAAGATACC
AGGCGTTTCCCCCTGGAAGCTCCCTCGTGCGCTCTCCTGTTCCGACCCTGCCGCTTACCGGATACCTGTC
CGCCTTTCTCCCTTCGGGAAGCGTGGCGCTTTCTCATAGCTCACGCTGTAGGTATCTCAGTTCGGTGTAG
GTCGTTCGCTCCAAGCTGGGCTGTGTGCACGAACCCCCCGTTCAGCCCGACCGCTGCGCCTTATCCGGTA
ACTATCGTCTTGAGTCCAACCCGGTAAGACACGACTTATCGCCACTGGCAGCAGCCACTGGTAACAGGAT
TAGCAGAGCGAGGTATGTAGGCGGTGCTACAGAGTTCTTGAAGTGGTGGCCTAACTACGGCTACACTAGA
AGAACAGTATTTGGTATCTGCGCTCTGCTGAAGCCAGTTACCTTCGGAAAAAGAGTTGGTAGCTCTTGAT
CCGGCAAACAAACCACCGCTGGTAGCGGTGGTTTTTTTGTTTGCAAGCAGCAGATTACGCGCAGAAAAAA
AGGATCTCAAGAAGATCCTTTGATCTTTTCTACGGGGTCTGACGCTCAGTGGAACGAAAACTCACGTTAA
GGGATTTTGGTCATGAGATTATCAAAAAGGATCTTCACCTAGATCCTTTTAAATTAAAAATGAAGTTTTA
AATCAATCTAAAGTATATATGAGTAAACTTGGTCTGACAGTTACCAATGCTTAATCAGTGAGGCACCTAT
CTCAGCGATCTGTCTATTTCGTTCATCCATAGTTGCCTGACTCCCCGTCGTGTAGATAACTACGATACGG
GAGGGCTTACCATCTGGCCCCAGTGCTGCAATGATACCGCGAGACCCACGCTCACCGGCTCCAGATTTAT
CAGCAATAAACCAGCCAGCCGGAAGGGCCGAGCGCAGAAGTGGTCCTGCAACTTTATCCGCCTCCATCCA
GTCTATTAATTGTTGCCGGGAAGCTAGAGTAAGTAGTTCGCCAGTTAATAGTTTGCGCAACGTTGTTGCC
ATTGCTACAGGCATCGTGGTGTCACGCTCGTCGTTTGGTATGGCTTCATTCAGCTCCGGTTCCCAACGAT
CAAGGCGAGTTACATGATCCCCCATGTTGTGCAAAAAAGCGGTTAGCTCCTTCGGTCCTCCGATCGTTGT
CAGAAGTAAGTTGGCCGCAGTGTTATCACTCATGGTTATGGCAGCACTGCATAATTCTCTTACTGTCATG
CCATCCGTAAGATGCTTTTCTGTGACTGGTGAGTACTCAACCAAGTCATTCTGAGAATAGTGTATGCGGC
GACCGAGTTGCTCTTGCCCGGCGTCAATACGGGATAATACCGCGCCACATAGCAGAACTTTAAAAGTGCT
CATCATTGGAAAACGTTCTTCGGGGCGAAAACTCTCAAGGATCTTACCGCTGTTGAGATCCAGTTCGATG
TAACCCACTCGTGCACCCAACTGATCTTCAGCATCTTTTACTTTCACCAGCGTTTCTGGGTGAGCAAAAA
CAGGAAGGCAAAATGCCGCAAAAAAGGGAATAAGGGCGACACGGAAATGTTGAATACTCATACTCTTCCT
TTTTCAATATTATTGAAGCATTTATCAGGGTTATTGTCTCATGAGCGGATACATATTTGAATGTATTTAG
AAAAATAAACAAATAGGGGTTCCGCGCACATTTCCCCGAAAAGTGCCACCTGACGTCGACGGATCGGGAG
ATCTCCCGATCCCCTATGGTGCACTCTCAGTACAATCTGCTCTGATGCCGCATAGTTAAGCC
